>Addgene plasmid #131594 | pFUW-TetO-ETV6 | addgene full sequence | sequence record 265926 | Addgene NGS Result
GACATTGATTATTGACTAGTTATTAATAGTAATCAATTACGGGGTCATTAGTTCATAGCCCATATATGGA
GTTCCGCGTTACATAACTTACGGTAAATGGCCCGCCTGGCTGACCGCCCAACGACCCCCGCCCATTGACG
TCAATAATGACGTATGTTCCCATAGTAACGCCAATAGGGACTTTCCATTGACGTCAATGGGTGGAGTATT
TACGGTAAACTGCCCACTTGGCAGTACATCAAGTGTATCATATGCCAAGTACGCCCCCTATTGACGTCAA
TGACGGTAAATGGCCCGCCTGGCATTATGCCCAGTACATGACCTTATGGGACTTTCCTACTTGGCAGTAC
ATCTACGTATTAGTCATCGCTATTACCATGGTGATGCGGTTTTGGCAGTACATCAATGGGCGTGGATAGC
GGTTTGACTCACGGGGATTTCCAAGTCTCCACCCCATTGACGTCAATGGGAGTTTGTTTTGGCACCAAAA
TCAACGGGACTTTCCAAAATGTCGTAACAACTCCGCCCCATTGACGCAAATGGGCGGTAGGCGTGTACGG
TGGGAGGTCTATATAAGCAGCGCGTTTTGCCTGTACTGGGTCTCTCTGGTTAGACCAGATCTGAGCCTGG
GAGCTCTCTGGCTAACTAGGGAACCCACTGCTTAAGCCTCAATAAAGCTTGCCTTGAGTGCTTCAAGTAG
TGTGTGCCCGTCTGTTGTGTGACTCTGGTAACTAGAGATCCCTCAGACCCTTTTAGTCAGTGTGGAAAAT
CTCTAGCAGTGGCGCCCGAACAGGGACTTGAAAGCGAAAGGGAAACCAGAGGAGCTCTCTCGACGCAGGA
CTCGGCTTGCTGAAGCGCGCACGGCAAGAGGCGAGGGGCGGCGACTGGTGAGTACGCCAAAAATTTTGAC
TAGCGGAGGCTAGAAGGAGAGAGATGGGTGCGAGAGCGTCAGTATTAAGCGGGGGAGAATTAGATCGCGA
TGGGAAAAAATTCGGTTAAGGCCAGGGGGAAAGAAAAAATATAAATTAAAACATATAGTATGGGCAAGCA
GGGAGCTAGAACGATTCGCAGTTAATCCTGGCCTGTTAGAAACATCAGAAGGCTGTAGACAAATACTGGG
ACAGCTACAACCATCCCTTCAGACAGGATCAGAAGAACTTAGATCATTATATAATACAGTAGCAACCCTC
TATTGTGTGCATCAAAGGATAGAGATAAAAGACACCAAGGAAGCTTTAGACAAGATAGAGGAAGAGCAAA
ACAAAAGTAAGACCACCGCACAGCAAGCGGCCGCTGATCTTCAGACCTGGAGGAGGAGATATGAGGGACA
ATTGGAGAAGTGAATTATATAAATATAAAGTAGTAAAAATTGAACCATTAGGAGTAGCACCCACCAAGGC
AAAGAGAAGAGTGGTGCAGAGAGAAAAAAGAGCAGTGGGAATAGGAGCTTTGTTCCTTGGGTTCTTGGGA
GCAGCAGGAAGCACTATGGGCGCAGCGTCAATGACGCTGACGGTACAGGCCAGACAATTATTGTCTGGTA
TAGTGCAGCAGCAGAACAATTTGCTGAGGGCTATTGAGGCGCAACAGCATCTGTTGCAACTCACAGTCTG
GGGCATCAAGCAGCTCCAGGCAAGAATCCTGGCTGTGGAAAGATACCTAAAGGATCAACAGCTCCTGGGG
ATTTGGGGTTGCTCTGGAAAACTCATTTGCACCACTGCTGTGCCTTGGAATGCTAGTTGGAGTAATAAAT
CTCTGGAACAGATTTGGAATCACACGACCTGGATGGAGTGGGACAGAGAAATTAACAATTACACAAGCTT
AATACACTCCTTAATTGAAGAATCGCAAAACCAGCAAGAAAAGAATGAACAAGAATTATTGGAATTAGAT
AAATGGGCAAGTTTGTGGAATTGGTTTAACATAACAAATTGGCTGTGGTATATAAAATTATTCATAATGA
TAGTAGGAGGCTTGGTAGGTTTAAGAATAGTTTTTGCTGTACTTTCTATAGTGAATAGAGTTAGGCAGGG
ATATTCACCATTATCGTTTCAGACCCACCTCCCAACCCCGAGGGGACCCGACAGGCCCGAAGGAATAGAA
GAAGAAGGTGGAGAGAGAGACAGAGACAGATCCATTCGATTAGTGAACGGATCGGCACTGCGTGCGCCAA
TTCTGCAGACAAATGGCAGTATTCATCCACAATTTTAAAAGAAAAGGGGGGATTGGGGGGTACAGTGCAG
GGGAAAGAATAGTAGACATAATAGCAACAGACATACAAACTAAAGAATTACAAAAACAAATTACAAAAAT
TCAAAATTTTCGGGTTTATTACAGGGACAGCAGAGATCCAGTTTGGTTAGATCTCGAGTTTACCACTCCC
TATCAGTGATAGAGAAAAGTGAAAGTCGAGTTTACCACTCCCTATCAGTGATAGAGAAAAGTGAAAGTCG
AGTTTACCACTCCCTATCAGTGATAGAGAAAAGTGAAAGTCGAGTTTACCACTCCCTATCAGTGATAGAG
AAAAGTGAAAGTCGAGTTTACCACTCCCTATCAGTGATAGAGAAAAGTGAAAGTCGAGCTCGGTACCCGG
GTCGAGGTAGGCGTGTACGGTGGGAGGCCTATATAAGCAGAGCTCGTTTAGTGAACCGTCAGATCGCCTG
GAGACGCCATCCACGCTGTTTTGACCTCCATAGAAGACACCGGGACCGATCCAGCCTCCGCGGCCCCGAA
TTCATGTCTGAGACTCCTGCTCAGTCTAGCATTAAGCCTCGAGGGACTGGTTCATGCTGTCCTCACGAGG
AAGGGCCTCACCCCTGAGTCCACAGCTTCAGATGGCTGAGATTACCAGGAAATAGCCTCAGAGAAGAATG
CTGAGATAATAGGAACCTCGTGATCCAGGAAAGAGTATATGCAGAATTAACACAGCAGGAACGAATTTCA
TACACGCCCCCAGAGAGTCCAGTGGCAAGCCACCGTTCCTCGACTCCGCTTCATGTTCACACAGTGCCTC
GAGCGCTCAGGATGGAGGAAGACTCGATCCACCTGCCAACACACCTGCGTTTGCAGCCGATTTACTGGAG
CAGAGATGACGTAGCCCAGTGGCTCAAGTGGGCAGAAAATGAGTTTTCTTTAAGGCCCATTGAGAGCAAC
AAGTTCGAAATGAATGGCAAGGCCCTCCTGCTGCTGACCAAAGAGGATTTCCGCTACCGATCTCCTCATT
CAGGCGACGTGCTCTATGAACTCCTTCAGCATATCCTGAAGCAGAGGAAATCTCGAATGCTCTTCTCACC
ATTCTTCCCCCCTGGGGACTCTATCCACACCAAGCCAGAGGTCCTCCTGCATCAGAACCATGACGAAGAT
AACTGTGTCCAGAGGACACCCAGGACGCCCGCGGAGAGCGTGCACCACAACCCTCCCACCATCGAACTCT
TACATCGCCCTAGGTCACCCATCACCACAAACCACAGGCCTTCTCCTGACCCCGAACAGCAGCGGCCCCA
GCGGTCCCCCCTAGACAACATGAGCCGCCGCCTCTCGCCAGTGGAGAAAGCCCAGGGGCCCAGGCTACAG
CAGGAGAACAACCACCAGGAAACGTACCCCCTGTCAGTGTCTCCTGTCGAGAATAATCACTGCCTGCCCT
CAAGCCCCTGGCAGGAGAGCACTCGAGTGATCCAGCTGATGCCCAGCCCCATCATGCACCCTTTGATCCT
GAACCCCCGGCACTCGCACTCGGTGGACTTCAAACAGTCCCGGCACTCCGAGGATGGGATGAATCGGGAA
GGGAAGCCCATCAACCTGTCTCATCGGGAGGACCTGGCTTACTTGAACCACATCATGGTCTCTATGTCCC
CACCGGAAGAGCACGCCATGCCCATTGGGAGAATAGCAGACTGTAGACTGCTTTGGGATTATGTCTATCA
GTTGCTGTCTGACAGCCGGTACGAAAACTTCATCCGATGGGAGGACAAAGAATCCAAAATATTCCGGATA
GTGGATCCCAACGGACTGGCTCGACTCTGGGGAAACCATAAGAACAGAACAAACATGACCTATGAGAAAA
TGTCCAGAGCCCTGCGCCACTACTACAAACTAAACATTATCAGGAAGGAGCCCGGACAAAGGCTTTTGTT
CAGGTTCATGAAAACCCCAGATGAGATCATGAGTGGCCGGACAGACCGTCTAGAACACCTCGAGTCTCAA
GTGCTGGATGAACAAACGTACCAAGAGGATGAACCTACCATAGCCTCACCGGTGGGCTGGCCAAGAGGAA
ACCTGCCCACGGGGACCGCAGGAGGCGTGATGGAAGCAGGCGAGCTAGGGGTGGCTGTAAAGGAAGAGAC
CCGGGAATAGGAATTCGATATCAAGCTTATCGATAATCAACCTCTGGATTACAAAATTTGTGAAAGATTG
ACTGGTATTCTTAACTATGTTGCTCCTTTTACGCTATGTGGATACGCTGCTTTAATGCCTTTGTATCATG
CTATTGCTTCCCGTATGGCTTTCATTTTCTCCTCCTTGTATAAATCCTGGTTGCTGTCTCTTTATGAGGA
GTTGTGGCCCGTTGTCAGGCAACGTGGCGTGGTGTGCACTGTGTTTGCTGACGCAACCCCCACTGGTTGG
GGCATTGCCACCACCTGTCAGCTCCTTTCCGGGACTTTCGCTTTCCCCCTCCCTATTGCCACGGCGGAAC
TCATCGCCGCCTGCCTTGCCCGCTGCTGGACAGGGGCTCGGCTGTTGGGCACTGACAATTCCGTGGTGTT
GTCGGGGAAATCATCGTCCTTTCCTTGGCTGCTCGCCTGTGTTGCCACCTGGATTCTGCGCGGGACGTCC
TTCTGCTACGTCCCTTCGGCCCTCAATCCAGCGGACCTTCCTTCCCGCGGCCTGCTGCCGGCTCTGCGGC
CTCTTCCGCGTCTTCGCCTTCGCCCTCAGACGAGTCGGATCTCCCTTTGGGCCGCCTCCCCGCATCGATA
CCGTCGACCTCGAGACCTAGAAAAACATGGAGCAATCACAAGTAGCAATACAGCAGCTACCAATGCTGAT
TGTGCCTGGCTAGAAGCACAAGAGGAGGAGGAGGTGGGTTTTCCAGTCACACCTCAGGTACCTTTAAGAC
CAATGACTTACAAGGCAGCTGTAGATCTTAGCCACTTTTTAAAAGAAAAGGGGGGACTGGAAGGGCTAAT
TCACTCCCAACGAAGACAAGATATCCTTGATCTGTGGATCTACCACACACAAGGCTACTTCCCTGATTGG
CAGAACTACACACCAGGGCCAGGGATCAGATATCCACTGACCTTTGGATGGTGCTACAAGCTAGTACCAG
TTGAGCAAGAGAAGGTAGAAGAAGCCAATGAAGGAGAGAACACCCGCTTGTTACACCCTGTGAGCCTGCA
TGGGATGGATGACCCGGAGAGAGAAGTATTAGAGTGGAGGTTTGACAGCCGCCTAGCATTTCATCACATG
GCCCGAGAGCTGCATCCGGACTGTACTGGGTCTCTCTGGTTAGACCAGATCTGAGCCTGGGAGCTCTCTG
GCTAACTAGGGAACCCACTGCTTAAGCCTCAATAAAGCTTGCCTTGAGTGCTTCAAGTAGTGTGTGCCCG
TCTGTTGTGTGACTCTGGTAACTAGAGATCCCTCAGACCCTTTTAGTCAGTGTGGAAAATCTCTAGCAGG
GCCCGTTTAAACCCGCTGATCAGCCTCGACTGTGCCTTCTAGTTGCCAGCCATCTGTTGTTTGCCCCTCC
CCCGTGCCTTCCTTGACCCTGGAAGGTGCCACTCCCACTGTCCTTTCCTAATAAAATGAGGAAATTGCAT
CGCATTGTCTGAGTAGGTGTCATTCTATTCTGGGGGGTGGGGTGGGGCAGGACAGCAAGGGGGAGGATTG
GGAAGACAATAGCAGGCATGCTGGGGATGCGGTGGGCTCTATGGCTTCTGAGGCGGAAAGAACCAGCTGG
GGCTCTAGGGGGTATCCCC
[124 nt withheld, positions 5970-6093]
C
[91 nt withheld, positions 6095-6185]
A
[49 nt withheld, positions 6187-6235]
CCTTTGACGTTGGAGTCCACGTTCTTT
[37 nt withheld, positions 6263-6299]
ACCCTATCTCGGTCTATTCTTTTGATTTATAAGGGATTTTGCCGATTTCGGCCTATTGGTTAAAAAATGA
GCTGATTTAACAAAAATTTAACGCGAATTAATTCTGTGGAATGTGTGTCAGTTAGGGTGTGGAAAGTCCC
CAGGCTCCCCAGCAGGCAGAAGTATGCAAAGCATGCATCTCAATTAGTCAGCAACCAGGTGTGGAAAGTC
CCCAGGCTCCCCAGCAGGCAGAAGTATGCAAAGCATGCATCTCAATTAGTCAGCAACCATAGTCCCGCCC
CTAACTCCGCCCATCCCGCCCCTAACTCCGCCCAGTTCCGCCCATTCTCCGCCCCATGGCTGACTAATTT
TTTTTATTTATGCAGAGGCCGAGGCCGCCTCTGCCTCTGAGCTATTCCAGAAGTAGTGAGGAGGCTTTTT
TGGAGGCCTAGGCTTTTGCAAAAAGCTCCCGGGAGCTTGTATATCCATTTTCGGATCTGATCAGCACGTG
TTGACAATTAATCATCGGCATAGTATATCGGCATAGTATAATACGACAAGGTGAGGAACTAAACCATGGC
CAAGTTGACCAGTGCCGTTCCGGTGCTCACCGCGCGCGACGTCGCCGGAGCGGTCGAGTTCTGGACCGAC
CGGCTCGGGTTCTCCCGGGACTTCGTGGAGGACGACTTCGCCGGTGTGGTCCGGGACGACGTGACCCTGT
TCATCAGCGCGGTCCAGGACCAGGTGGTGCCGGACAACACCCTGGCCTGGGTGTGGGTGCGCGGCCTGGA
CGAGCTGTACGCCGAGTGGTCGGAGGTCGTGTCCACGAACTTCCGGGACGCCTCCGGGCCGGCCATGACC
GAGATCGGCGAGCAGCCGTGGGGGCGGGAGTTCGCCCTGCGCGACCCGGCCGGCAACTGCGTGCACTTCG
TGGCCGAGGAGCAGGACTGACACGTGCTACGAGATTTCGATTCCACCGCCGCCTTCTATGAAAGGTTGGG
CTTCGGAATCGTTTTCCGGGACGCCGGCTGGATGATCCTCCAGCGCGGGGATCTCATGCTGGAGTTCTTC
GCCCACCCCAACTTGTTTATTGCAGCTTATAATGGTTACAAATAAAGCAATAGCATCACAAATTTCACAA
ATAAAGCATTTTTTTCACTGCATTCTAGTTGTGGTTTGTCCAAACTCATCAATGTATCTTATCATGTCTG
TATACCGTCGACCTCTAGCTAGAGCTTGGCGTAATCATGGTCATAGCTGTTTCCTGTGTGAAATTGTTAT
CCGCTCACAATTCCACACAACATACGAGCCGGAAGCATAAAGTGTAAAGCCTGGGGTGCCTAATGAGTGA
GCTAACTCACATTAATTGCGTTGCGCTCACTGCCCGCTTTCCAGTCGGGAAACCTGTCGTGCCAGCTGCA
TTAATGAATCGGCCAACGCGCGGGGAGAGGCGGTTTGCGTATTGGGCGCTCTTCCGCTTCCTCGCTCACT
GACTCGCTGCGCTCGGTCGTTCGGCTGCGGCGAGCGGTATCAGCTCACTCAAAGGCGGTAATACGGTTAT
CCACAGAATCAGGGGATAACGCAGGAAAGAACATGTGAGCAAAAGGCCAGCAAAAGGCCAGGAACCGTAA
AAAGGCCGCGTTGCTGGCGTTTTTCCATAGGCTCCGCCCCCCTGACGAGCATCACAAAAATCGACGCTCA
AGTCAGAGGTGGCGAAACCCGACAGGACTATAAAGATACCAGGCGTTTCCCCCTGGAAGCTCCCTCGTGC
GCTCTCCTGTTCCGACCCTGCCGCTTACCGGATACCTGTCCGCCTTTCTCCCTTCGGGAAGCGTGGCGCT
TTCTCATAGCTCACGCTGTAGGTATCTCAGTTCGGTGTAGGTCGTTCGCTCCAAGCTGGGCTGTGTGCAC
GAACCCCCCGTTCAGCCCGACCGCTGCGCCTTATCCGGTAACTATCGTCTTGAGTCCAACCCGGTAAGAC
ACGACTTATCGCCACTGGCAGCAGCCACTGGTAACAGGATTAGCAGAGCGAGGTATGTAGGCGGTGCTAC
AGAGTTCTTGAAGTGGTGGCCTAACTACGGCTACACTAGAAGAACAGTATTTGGTATCTGCGCTCTGCTG
AAGCCAGTTACCTTCGGAAAAAGAGTTGGTAGCTCTTGATCCGGCAAACAAACCACCGCTGGTAGCGGTG
GTTTTTTTGTTTGCAAGCAGCAGATTACGCGCAGAAAAAAAGGATCTCAAGAAGATCCTTTGATCTTTTC
TACGGGGTCTGACGCTCAGTGGAACGAAAACTCACGTTAAGGGATTTTGGTCATGAGATTATCAAAAAGG
ATCTTCACCTAGATCCTTTTAAATTAAAAATGAAGTTTTAAATCAATCTAAAGTATATATGAGTAAACTT
GGTCTGACAGTTACCAATGCTTAATCAGTGAGGCACCTATCTCAGCGATCTGTCTATTTCGTTCATCCAT
AGTTGCCTGACTCCCCGTCGTGTAGATAACTACGATACGGGAGGGCTTACCATCTGGCCCCAGTGCTGCA
ATGATACCGCGAGACCCACGCTCACCGGCTCCAGATTTATCAGCAATAAACCAGCCAGCCGGAAGGGCCG
AGCGCAGAAGTGGTCCTGCAACTTTATCCGCCTCCATCCAGTCTATTAATTGTTGCCGGGAAGCTAGAGT
AAGTAGTTCGCCAGTTAATAGTTTGCGCAACGTTGTTGCCATTGCTACAGGCATCGTGGTGTCACGCTCG
TCGTTTGGTATGGCTTCATTCAGCTCCGGTTCCCAACGATCAAGGCGAGTTACATGATCCCCCATGTTGT
GCAAAAAAGCGGTTAGCTCCTTCGGTCCTCCGATCGTTGTCAGAAGTAAGTTGGCCGCAGTGTTATCACT
CATGGTTATGGCAGCACTGCATAATTCTCTTACTGTCATGCCATCCGTAAGATGCTTTTCTGTGACTGGT
GAGTACTCAACCAAGTCATTCTGAGAATAGTGTATGCGGCGACCGAGTTGCTCTTGCCCGGCGTCAATAC
GGGATAATACCGCGCCACATAGCAGAACTTTAAAAGTGCTCATCATTGGAAAACGTTCTTCGGGGCGAAA
ACTCTCAAGGATCTTACCGCTGTTGAGATCCAGTTCGATGTAACCCACTCGTGCACCCAACTGATCTTCA
GCATCTTTTACTTTCACCAGCGTTTCTGGGTGAGCAAAAACAGGAAGGCAAAATGCCGCAAAAAAGGGAA
TAAGGGCGACACGGAAATGTTGAATACTCATACTCTTCCTTTTTCAATATTATTGAAGCATTTATCAGGG
TTATTGTCTCATGAGCGGATACATATTTGAATGTATTTAGAAAAATAAACAAATAGGGGTTCCGCGCACA
TTTCCCCGAAAAGTGCCACCTGACGTCGACGGATCGGGAGATCTCCCGATCCCCTATGGTGCACTCTCAG
TACAATCTGCTCTGATGCCGCATAGTTAAGCCAGTATCTGCTCCCTGCTTGTGTGTTGGAGGTCGCTGAG
TAGTGCGCGAGCAAAATTTAAGCTACAACAAGGCAAGGCTTGACCGACAATTGCATGAAGAATCTGCTTA
GGGTTAGGCGTTTTGCGCTGCTTCGCGATGTACGGGCCAGATATACGCGTT
Features (pLannotate 1.2.2; 31 found; start..end, strand, type, name):
      1..380     +  enhancer       CMV enhancer: human cytomegalovirus immediate early enhancer
    381..580     +  promoter       CMV promoter: human cytomegalovirus (CMV) immediate early promoter
    598..778     +  LTR            5' LTR (truncated): truncated 5' long terminal repeat (LTR) from HIV-1
    825..950     +  misc_feature   HIV-1 Ψ: packaging signal of human immunodeficiency virus type 1
    934..1297    +  CDS            HIV-1 gag (fragment): gag protein from human immunodeficiency virus 1; gag
   1443..1676    +  misc_feature   RRE: The Rev response element (RRE) of HIV-1 allows for Rev-dependent mRNA export from the nucleus to the cytoplasm.
   2053..2153    +  CDS            Rev (fragment): human immunodeficiency virus 1 (HIV-1) Rev protein; rev; enhances nuclear export of unspliced and incompletely spliced viral mRNAs
   2203..2320    +  misc_feature   cPPT/CTS: central polypurine tract and central termination sequence of HIV-1
   2364..2578    +  protein_bind   tetracycline response element (fragment): contains seven copies of the tetracycline operator tetO tetracycline repressor TetR
   2596..2634    +  promoter       minimal CMV promoter: human cytomegalovirus (CMV) immediate early promoter
   2734..4347    +  CDS            Etv6: ETV6_MOUSE - Also known as Tel, Tel1. Experimental evidence at protein level: Swiss-Prot protein existence level 1. Transcriptional repressor; binds to the DNA sequence 5'- CCGGAAGT-3'. Plays a role in hematopoiesis and malignant transformation. From Mus musculus (Mouse).
   4349..4375    +  misc_feature   MCS (fragment): pBluescript multiple cloning site
   4375..4963    +  misc_feature   WPRE: woodchuck hepatitis virus posttranscriptional regulatory element
   4900..5481    +  CDS            nef (fragment): NEF_HV1H2 - Experimental evidence at protein level: Swiss-Prot protein existence level 1. Extracellular Nef protein targets CD4(+) T-lymphocytes for apoptosis by interacting with CXCR4 surface receptors. From Human immunodeficiency virus type 1 group M subtype B (isolate HXB2) (HIV-1).
   5488..5668    +  LTR            5' LTR (truncated): truncated 5' long terminal repeat (LTR) from HIV-1
   5700..5924    +  polyA_signal   bGH poly(A) signal: bovine growth hormone polyadenylation signal
   5928..5949    +  promoter       SV40 promoter (fragment): SV40 enhancer and early promoter
   5970..6398    +  rep_origin     f1 ori (sequence partly withheld): f1 bacteriophage origin of replication; arrow indicates direction of (+) strand synthesis
   6412..6741    +  promoter       SV40 promoter: SV40 enhancer and early promoter
   6789..6836    +  promoter       EM7 promoter: synthetic bacterial promoter&nbsp
   6855..7229    +  CDS            BleoR: antibiotic-binding protein; Sh ble from Streptoalloteichus hindustanus; confers resistance to bleomycin, phleomycin, and Zeocin™
   7239..7364    +  CDS            ble (fragment): BLE_KLEPN - Experimental evidence at protein level: Swiss-Prot protein existence level 1. Binding protein with a strong affinity to the bleomycin family of antibiotics. Binds to CL990; an antimitotic-antibiotic compound. From Klebsiella pneumoniae.
   7359..7480    +  polyA_signal   SV40 poly(A) signal: SV40 polyadenylation signal
   7553..7569    -  protein_bind   lac operator: The lac repressor binds to the lac operator to inhibit transcription in E. coli. This inhibition can be relieved by adding lactose or isopropyl-β-D-thiogalactopyranoside (IPTG). lac repressor encoded by lacI
   7577..7607    -  promoter       lac promoter: promoter for the E. coli lac operon
   7622..7643    -  protein_bind   CAP binding site: CAP binding activates transcription in the presence of cAMP. E. coli catabolite activator protein
   7656..7748    -  CDS            lacI (fragment): lac repressor; lacI; The lac repressor binds to the lac operator to inhibit transcription in E. coli. This inhibition can be relieved by adding lactose or isopropyl-β-D-thiogalactopyranoside (IPTG).
   7931..8519    -  rep_origin     ori: high-copy-number ColE1/pMB1/pBR322/pUC origin of replication
   8690..9550    -  CDS            AmpR: β-lactamase; bla; confers resistance to ampicillin, carbenicillin, and related antibiotics
   9551..9655    -  promoter       AmpR promoter: bla
   9714..9766    -  misc_feature   bom (fragment): basis of mobility region from pBR322
