[The description below was written by a language model from this plasmid's Addgene catalogue record and pLannotate feature annotations shown in this document.]
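Description:
pFUW-TetO-ETV6 is a 9.9 kb HIV-1-derived lentiviral transfer plasmid for doxycycline-inducible expression of the ETS-family transcription factor ETV6 (also known as TEL) in mammalian cells. It is built on the pFUW-TetO backbone and is propagated in E. coli through a high-copy ColE1/pUC-type origin with ampicillin selection. An f1 origin is also present. Outside the viral region, an SV40/EM7-driven bleomycin/Zeocin resistance cassette with an SV40 polyadenylation signal sits on the plasmid backbone, so it would not be carried into the packaged genome.

The viral genome is transcribed from a CMV enhancer/promoter fused to a truncated 5' LTR. It contains the Ψ packaging signal with a partial gag sequence, the Rev response element for Rev-dependent nuclear export, and the cPPT/CTS element that aids nuclear import. The region ends in a second truncated LTR followed by a bGH polyadenylation signal. The expression cassette places a tetracycline response element (tetO repeats) and a minimal CMV promoter upstream of the ETV6 coding sequence, with a WPRE downstream to enhance transcript stability and expression. Induction requires a tetracycline-controlled transactivator such as rtTA, which this plasmid does not encode and which must be supplied separately.

The catalogue lists the insert as human ETV6 of about 1.5 kb cloned at EcoRI sites. The automated annotation instead matched the roughly 1.6 kb open reading frame to the mouse Etv6 protein entry, which may simply reflect the annotation database and orthologue similarity. The associated publication concerns inducing a hemogenic program in fibroblasts, consistent with use in transcription-factor reprogramming screens.
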