Addgene plasmid #131594: pFUW-TetO-ETV6
Purpose: doxycycline-inducible expression of human ETV6 in mammalian cells
Depositing lab: Kateri Moore & Filipe Pereira. Depositing organization: Icahn School of Medicine at Mount Sinai. Publication: Induction of a hemogenic program in mouse fibroblasts. Pereira CF, Chang B, Qiu J, Niu X, Papatsenko D, Hendry CE, Clark NR, Nomura-Kitabayashi A, Kovacic JC, Ma'ayan A, Schaniel C, Lemischka IR, Moore K. Cell Stem Cell. 2013 Aug 1;13(2):205-18. doi: 10.1016/j.stem.2013.05.024. Epub 2013 Jun 13. PubMed 23770078.
Backbone
  Vector backbone: pFUW-TetO
  Vector type: Mammalian Expression, Lentiviral
Growth in bacteria
  Bacterial resistance: Ampicillin, 100 μg/mL
  Growth temperature: 37°C
  Growth strain: NEB Stable
  Copy number: High Copy
Gene/Insert
  Gene/Insert name: ETV6
  Species: H. sapiens (human)
  Insert size (bp): 1500
  Entrez Gene: ETV6 (a.k.a. TEL, TEL/ABL, THC5)
  Promoter: TRE-mCMV
  Cloning method: Restriction Enzyme; 5′ cloning site EcoRI (unknown if destroyed); 3′ cloning site EcoRI (unknown if destroyed)
  Sequencing primers: 5′ TCCACGCTGTTTTGACCTCC
Terms and licenses: Academic/Nonprofit Terms; Industry Terms: Not Available to Industry
How to cite: pFUW-TetO-ETV6 was a gift from Kateri Moore & Filipe Pereira (Addgene plasmid # 131594 ; http://n2t.net/addgene:131594 ; RRID:Addgene_131594)
